Addgene plasmid #59229: pLV-Enh eGFP Reporter-muKC2-X5
Purpose: Lentiviral GFP reporter for testing enhancer activity in different cell types. Insert is an enhancer identified in the exonic region of the keratin type II cluster.
Depositing lab: Benjamin Yu. Depositing organization: University of California, San Diego (UCSD).
Backbone
  Vector backbone: Brachyury-eGFP
  Backbone size w/o insert (bp): 7967
  Total vector size (bp): 8759
  Modifications to backbone: Original vector is Brachyury-eGFP (Kita-Matsuo et al. 2009) with the Brachyury promoter cloned out and replaced with the minimal Hsp68 promoter from the Hsp68-lacZ-Gateway plasmid (Pennacchio et al. 2006)
  Vector type: Lentiviral
Growth in bacteria
  Bacterial resistance: Ampicillin, 100 μg/mL
  Growth temperature: 37°C
  Growth strain: Stbl3
  Copy number: High Copy
Gene/Insert
  Gene/Insert name: krt5 ex1 (alt name: mm9 chr15:101542808-101543660)
  Species: M. musculus (mouse)
  Insert size (bp): 792
  Promoter: Mu Hsp68 minimal promoter
  Cloning method: Gateway Cloning
  Sequencing primers: 5′ GGATGCCTCCAGGTG; 3′ ATAGCCCTTATGTCCTGG
Terms and licenses: Academic/Nonprofit Terms; Industry Terms: Not Available to Industry
Depositor comments: Please note that the final plasmid sequence is post-Gateway recombination. The plasmid contains attB sites (not attR sites as the map implies).
How to cite: pLV-Enh eGFP Reporter-muKC2-X5 was a gift from Benjamin Yu (Addgene plasmid # 59229 ; http://n2t.net/addgene:59229 ; RRID:Addgene_59229)
