[The description below was written by a language model from this plasmid's Addgene catalogue record.]
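Description:
pLV-Enh eGFP Reporter-muKC2-X5 is a lentiviral enhancer-reporter plasmid of about 8.8 kb, built to test whether a candidate regulatory sequence can drive transcription in different cell types. It derives from the Brachyury-eGFP lentiviral vector, in which the original Brachyury promoter was removed and replaced with the mouse Hsp68 minimal promoter. It is maintained in bacteria as a high-copy plasmid under ampicillin selection, in a recombination-deficient strain of the type commonly used to keep lentiviral repeat sequences stable. No feature table is provided, so details of the LTRs, packaging elements, origin of replication, or any mammalian selection marker are not stated in the record.

The payload is a 792 bp mouse genomic fragment corresponding to exon 1 of Krt5, an enhancer identified within an exonic region of the keratin type II gene cluster on chromosome 15. It was introduced by Gateway recombination, and the depositor notes that the finished plasmid therefore carries attB sites flanking the insert, not the attR sites suggested by the map. The design logic is that of a standard minimal-promoter assay: a minimal promoter such as Hsp68 gives little expression by itself, so eGFP fluorescence depends on the activity of the linked test fragment in a given cellular context. Packaging the construct into lentivirus allows delivery and stable integration in a range of cell types, so that enhancer activity and its cell-type specificity can be compared by GFP readout. The naming suggests it is one member of a series of keratin cluster enhancer reporters, though the record describes only this construct.
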