>Addgene plasmid #59229 | pLV-Enh eGFP Reporter-muKC2-X5 | depositor partial sequence | sequence record 93512 | pLV-Enh eGFP Reporter-muKC2-X5 sequence 919 bps
NNCTCACCCGAATGACATATGATTTTATTTTGACTGATAGTGACCTGTTCGTTGCAACAAATTGATGAGC
AATGCTTTTTTATAATGCCAACTTTGTACAAAAAAGCAGGCTTTGGATGCCTCCAGGTGGGCACACCGGG
AAGCCAGCTCCCCCATAGCCACCACCAAAGCCAGCTCCACCACCGAAGCCAAAGCCACTACCAGCTCCAC
CACCAAAACCAAATCCACTGCCGGCTCCTCCTCCAAAGCCAAAGCCACCAGCACCAAATTGGTTCCTGAA
GCTGCCTCCGCCAGAACTGTAGGATATCCTTTTGGAGCCCCCCACATTGTACAGGCTCCGGCTGCCATAG
CCCCCGGCTCCACAAGCACCCCCAAGGCTGATCCTGCCACCACCACCACCACCACTGCGGGACACCGAGC
TGAAGCTCGTACGAGAGACAGATGGGGTGATGGCAGAGGCGGCGCTGAAAGAGCGGCTGCCCCCACTTCG
GAAGGACACACTGGACTGGCGAGACATGATGGTTCCTGGAGGAGCAAGAACACTGGGCGCTGGTGGTGGG
GAGGTGCTGGCGAGGTCAGCGGCGTTCAACAGGACGCTGTGGGTGGCTCTGTAACTTAGGAGATTTGAGG
TCCCCTTTTATCCCCTTAGAAGTGGGTTGGGCAGAGGAGCTGTCGAGCTGTGAATGATTAGTGGGCTGGG
CATGCCTGGGGGGCAGCTGTGAGCTCACCCAGCTCACCTGCACAGTGGTGTGGGGTGTAAATGCTGCTCC
CAGCAGGCTCTGCTCAGTTAGGAATAACCTTTCCTTACAGAGCTGGTGTCCTGTCAGTGTGTTGGGGGGG
TTCTCTCGTCACCCCAGATCTGGGCTTTGTGTGTAGCCTACAAGATGCCAGGACATTACGGGCTATACCC
ACCTTTCTT
