>Addgene plasmid #59229 | pLV-Enh eGFP Reporter-muKC2-X5 | addgene partial sequence | sequence record 95518 | pRRL5primeMCS-F 5'-tgaacggatctcgacggtat-3'
CAGTGCAGGGGAAAGAATAGTAGACATAATAGCAACAGACATACAAACTAAAGAATTACAAAAACAAATT
ACAAAAATTCAAAATTTTATCGATCACGAGACTAGCCTCGAGAAGCTTGATATCGAATTCCATCACAAGT
TTGTACAAAAAAGCAGGCTTTGGATGCCTCCAGGTGGGCACACCGGGAAGCCAGCTCCCCCATAGCCACC
ACCAAAGCCAGCTCCACCACCGAAGCCAAAGCCACTACCAGCTCCACCACCAAAACCAAATCCACTGCCG
GCTCCTCCTCCAAAGCCAAAGCCACCAGCACCAAATTGGTTCCTGAAGCTGCCTCCGCCAGAACTGTAGG
ATATCCTTTTGGAGCCCCCCACATTGTACAGGCTCCGGCTGCCATAGCCCCCGGCTCCACAAGCACCCCC
AAGGCTGATCCTGCCACCACCACCACCACCACTGCGGGACACCGAGCTGAAGCTCGTACGAGAGACAGAT
GGGGTGATGGCAGAGGCGGCGCTGAAAGAGCGGCTGCCCCCACTTCGGAAGGACACACTGGACTGGCGAG
ACATGATGGTTCCTGGAGGAGCAAGAACACTGGGCGCTGGTGGTGGGGAGGTGCTGGCGAGGTCAGCGGC
GTTCAACAGGACGCTGTGGGTGGCTCTGTAACTTAGGAGATTTGAGGTCCCCTTTTATCCCCTTAGAAGT
GGGTTGGGCAGAGGAGCTGTCGAGCTGTGAATGATTAGTGGGCTGGGCATGCCTGGGGGGCAGCTGTGAG
CTCACCCAGCACACCTGCACAGTGGTGT
