>Addgene plasmid #59229 | pLV-Enh eGFP Reporter-muKC2-X5 | addgene partial sequence | sequence record 95519 | EGFP-N 5'-CGTCGCCGTCCAGCTCGACCAG-3'
ATGGTGGCGACCGGTGCGCTCCGCGGCGTGGATGCTCCGGGGAAAGTTGCGCTCCGCGGCAGGGATGCTC
CTGGGAAGGTTGCGCTCCGCGGCAGGGATGCTCTGGGGAAGGCTGGTCCTGGCCGAGGATCGGGAACGCG
CCGCTCGCTCTGCTTCTCTTGTCTTCGCTTGTCTCTGGATGGAACCAGATTTGGTTCTGAGTAGCTGTCA
GCGTCTGGTGACCTGCTCGCCGCCCTGCGCCTTTAAGGAGTCTTCACCGGCCCCGCCCACTCTCCGCTGG
GCCAATCAGCGAGCCGGAGGAGGCCTTGGGGCCAGGAATCTTCCAGCAGTTTCGCGTCTGGTGGAGCTTC
CCCGCCTCCCTTGAGTAATCGGAGTTGTGGGTTCCGCCCTTGTCCAGAACTCTCCAGAGGTTTCTGGGGT
TCACTGGAGAGTACGGATTCCTGAGGGGGAGGGTGTGGGGAAGTGCTGGTGCTACTAGTGACACTGTTGC
TATGGCGACGCATTACTAAGGCCTGTGTGGAATGGACAAGAAAGATCACCTCTAGCTCGGTGTTGTGTAC
AGTTTGTTGTGATTTGTGGGGTTTCGCCAACTCGCACAGTTCTGAATATGGGGGTTAAAGGCTAAAACTT
AAGGGCTAAAACTTCTCCCCG
